Addgene plasmid #83168: Hs.KRAS4a G12D
Purpose: Gateway ORF Entry clone of human KRAS4A [NM_033360.3] with stop codon (for native or N-terminal fusions), G12D mutation
Depositing lab: Dominic Esposito. Depositing organization: National Cancer Institute (NCI).
Backbone
  Vector backbone: pDonor-255
  Backbone size w/o insert (bp): 2693
  Vector type: Gateway Entry Clone
Growth in bacteria
  Bacterial resistance: Spectinomycin, 50 μg/mL
  Growth temperature: 37°C
  Growth strain: DH10B
  Copy number: High Copy
Gene/Insert
  Gene/Insert name: KRAS
  Species: H. sapiens (human)
  Insert size (bp): 570
  Mutation: G12D
  GenBank ID: NM_033360.3
  Entrez Gene: KRAS (a.k.a. 'C-K-RAS, C-K-RAS, CFC2, K-RAS2A, K-RAS2B, K-RAS4A, K-RAS4B, K-Ras, K-Ras 2, KI-RAS, KRAS1, KRAS2, NS, NS3, OES, RALD, RASK2, c-Ki-ras, c-Ki-ras2)
  Cloning method: Gateway Cloning
  Sequencing primers: 5′ M13F 23-mer (5'-CCCAGTCACGACGTTGTAAAACG); 3′ attLR 23-mer (5'-TAACATCAGAGATTTTGAGACAC)
Terms and licenses: Academic/Nonprofit Terms; Industry Terms: Not Available to Industry
How to cite: Hs.KRAS4a G12D was a gift from Dominic Esposito (Addgene plasmid # 83168 ; http://n2t.net/addgene:83168 ; RRID:Addgene_83168)
