[The description below was written by a language model from this plasmid's Addgene catalogue record and pLannotate feature annotations shown in this document.]
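Description:
Hs.KRAS4a G12D is a Gateway entry clone built on the pDonor-255 backbone that carries the open reading frame of the human KRAS4A splice isoform with the oncogenic G12D substitution. It is a small bacterial plasmid (about 3.3 kb in the sequenced record) with no expression promoter for the insert. It serves as a sequence-validated source from which the ORF is moved into destination vectors. Propagation in E. coli relies on a high-copy ColE1/pUC-type origin. Selection uses spectinomycin, conferred by the aadA (SmR) aminoglycoside adenylyltransferase gene, which lies downstream of a fragment of a class 1 integron Pc promoter and a remnant of a gentamicin resistance gene. The rrnB T1 and T2 terminators help insulate the cloning region from read-through transcription. Short lacZα and lacI fragments are backbone remnants with no evident function.

The 570 bp KRAS insert is flanked by attL-type recombination sites, which allow transfer into an attR-containing destination vector by LR Clonase. The automated annotation labels the upstream site as attL3 and the downstream one as a partial attL2, so the exact site identities should be checked against the sequence rather than assumed. The annotation also matches only part of the insert to K-Ras, which may reflect the divergent C-terminal region of the 4A isoform relative to the reference used. The ORF retains its stop codon, so it suits native expression or N-terminal fusions supplied by the destination vector, but not C-terminal tags. Typical uses would be generating expression constructs for studying mutant KRAS4A signalling, biochemistry or oncogenic activity.
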