Features (pLannotate 1.2.2; 11 found; start..end, strand, type, name):
     18..54      -  CDS            lacZα (fragment): LacZα fragment of β-galactosidase; lacZ fragment
     85..180     +  protein_bind   attL3: mutant version of attL; recombination site for the Gateway® LR reaction LR Clonase™
    186..661     +  CDS            K-Ras (fragment): human small GTPase proto-oncoprotein
    760..853     -  protein_bind   attL2 (fragment): mutant version of attL; recombination site for the Gateway® LR reaction LR Clonase™
    968..991     +  promoter       Pc promoter (fragment): intI1 (promoter lies within the coding sequence); class 1 integron promoter
   1167..1223    +  CDS            GmR (fragment): gentamycin acetyltransferase; aacC1; confers resistance to gentamycin
   1230..2021    +  CDS            SmR: aminoglycoside adenylyltransferase (Murphy, 1985); aadA; confers resistance to spectinomycin and streptomycin
   2114..2702    +  rep_origin     ori: high-copy-number ColE1/pMB1/pBR322/pUC origin of replication
   2885..2977    +  CDS            lacI (fragment): lac repressor; lacI; The lac repressor binds to the lac operator to inhibit transcription in E. coli. This inhibition can be relieved by adding lactose or isopropyl-β-D-thiogalactopyranoside (IPTG).
   3032..3059    -  terminator     rrnB T2 terminator: transcription terminator T2 from the E. coli rrnB gene
   3191..3234    +  terminator     rrnB T1 terminator: Escherichia coli rrnB; transcription terminator T1 from the E. coli rrnB gene
>Addgene plasmid #83168 | Hs.KRAS4a G12D | depositor full sequence | sequence record 158131 | Full Sequence
TTAACGCTAGCATGGATGTTTTCCCAGTCACGACGTTGTAAAACGACGGCCAGTCTTAAAATTCGAGCTC
GGTCCGAGGATCCGAAATAATGATTTTATTTTGACTGATAGTGACCTGTTCGTTGCAACAAATTGATAAG
CAATGCTTTTTTATAATGCCAACTTTGTACAAAAAAGTTGGCACCATGACTGAATATAAACTTGTGGTAG
TTGGAGCTGATGGCGTAGGCAAGAGTGCCTTGACGATACAGCTAATTCAGAATCATTTTGTGGACGAATA
TGATCCAACAATAGAGGATTCCTACAGGAAGCAAGTAGTAATTGATGGAGAAACCTGTCTCTTGGATATT
CTCGACACAGCAGGTCAAGAGGAGTACAGTGCAATGAGGGACCAGTACATGAGGACTGGGGAGGGCTTTC
TTTGTGTATTTGCCATAAATAATACTAAATCATTTGAAGATATTCACCATTATAGAGAACAAATTAAAAG
AGTTAAGGACTCTGAAGATGTACCTATGGTCCTAGTAGGAAATAAATGTGATTTGCCTTCCAGAACAGTA
GACACAAAACAGGCTCAGGACTTAGCAAGAAGTTATGGAATTCCTTTTATTGAAACATCAGCAAAGACAA
GACAGAGAGTGGAGGATGCTTTTTATACATTGGTGAGAGAGATCCGACAATACAGATTGAAAAAAATCAG
CAAAGAAGAAAAGACTCCTGGCTGTGTGAAAATTAAAAAATGCATTATAATGTAATCAACTTTCTTGTAC
AAAGTTGGCATTATAGGAAAGCATTGCTTATCAATTTGTTGCAACGAACAGGTCACTATCAGTCAAAATA
AAATCATTATTTGCATGCAAGCTTAGATCCTCTAGACCAGCCAGGACAGAAATGCCTCGACTTCGCTGCT
ACCCAAGGTTGCCGGGTGACGCACACCGTGGAAACGGATGAAGGCACGAACCCAGTGGACATAAGCCTGT
TCGGTTCGTAAGCTGTAATGCAAGTAGCGTATGCGCTCACGCAACTGGTCCAGAACCTTGACCGAACGCA
GCGGTGGTAACGGCGCAGTGGCGGTTTTCATGGCTTGTTATGACTGTTTTTTTGGGGTACAGTCTATGCC
TCGGGCATCCAAGCAGCAAGCGCGTTACGCCGTGGGTCGATGTTTGATGTTATGGAGCAGCAACGATGTT
ACGCAGCAGGGCAGTCGCCCTAAAACAAAGTTAAACATTATGAGGGAAGCGGTGATCGCCGAAGTATCGA
CTCAACTATCAGAGGTAGTTGGCGTCATCGAGCGCCATCTCGAACCGACGTTGCTGGCCGTACATTTGTA
CGGCTCCGCAGTGGATGGCGGCCTGAAGCCACACAGTGATATTGATTTGCTGGTTACGGTGACCGTAAGG
CTTGATGAAACAACGCGGCGAGCTTTGATCAACGACCTTTTGGAAACTTCGGCTTCCCCTGGAGAGAGCG
AGATTCTCCGCGCTGTAGAAGTCACCATTGTTGTGCACGACGACATCATTCCGTGGCGTTATCCAGCTAA
GCGCGAACTGCAATTTGGAGAATGGCAGCGCAATGACATTCTTGCAGGTATCTTCGAGCCAGCCACGATC
GACATTGATCTGGCTATCTTGCTGACAAAAGCAAGAGAACATAGCGTTGCCTTGGTAGGTCCAGCGGCGG
AGGAACTCTTTGATCCGGTTCCTGAACAGGATCTATTTGAGGCGCTAAATGAAACCTTAACGCTATGGAA
CTCGCCGCCCGACTGGGCTGGCGATGAGCGAAATGTAGTGCTTACGTTGTCCCGCATTTGGTACAGCGCA
GTAACCGGCAAAATCGCGCCGAAGGATGTCGCTGCCGACTGGGCAATGGAGCGCCTGCCGGCCCAGTATC
AGCCCGTCATACTTGAAGCTAGACAGGCTTATCTTGGACAAGAAGAAGATCGCTTGGCCTCGCGCGCAGA
TCAGTTGGAAGAATTTGTCCACTACGTGAAAGGCGAGATCACCAAGGTAGTCGGCAAATAACCCTCGAGC
CACCCATGACCAAAATCCCTTAACGTGAGTTACGCGTCGTTCCACTGAGCGTCAGACCCCGTAGAAAAGA
TCAAAGGATCTTCTTGAGATCCTTTTTTTCTGCGCGTAATCTGCTGCTTGCAAACAAAAAAACCACCGCT
ACCAGCGGTGGTTTGTTTGCCGGATCAAGAGCTACCAACTCTTTTTCCGAAGGTAACTGGCTTCAGCAGA
GCGCAGATACCAAATACTGTCCTTCTAGTGTAGCCGTAGTTAGGCCACCACTTCAAGAACTCTGTAGCAC
CGCCTACATACCTCGCTCTGCTAATCCTGTTACCAGTGGCTGCTGCCAGTGGCGATAAGTCGTGTCTTAC
CGGGTTGGACTCAAGACGATAGTTACCGGATAAGGCGCAGCGGTCGGGCTGAACGGGGGGTTCGTGCACA
CAGCCCAGCTTGGAGCGAACGACCTACACCGAACTGAGATACCTACAGCGTGAGCATTGAGAAAGCGCCA
CGCTTCCCGAAGGGAGAAAGGCGGACAGGTATCCGGTAAGCGGCAGGGTCGGAACAGGAGAGCGCACGAG
GGAGCTTCCAGGGGGAAACGCCTGGTATCTTTATAGTCCTGTCGGGTTTCGCCACCTCTGACTTGAGCGT
CGATTTTTGTGATGCTCGTCAGGGGGGCGGAGCCTATGGAAAAACGCCAGCAACGCGGCCTTTTTACGGT
TCCTGGCCTTTTGCTGGCCTTTTGCTCACATGTTCTTTCCTGCGTTATCCCCTGATTCTGTGGATAACCG
TATTACCGCCTTTGAGTGAGCTGATACCGCTCGCCGCAGCCGAACGACCGAGCGCAGCGAGTCAGTGAGC
GAGGAAGCGGAAGAGCGCCCAATACGCAAACCGCCTCTCCCCGCGCGTTGGCCGATTCATTAATGCAGCT
GGCACGACAGGTTTCCCGACTGGAAAGCGGGCAGTGAGCGCAACGCAATTAATACGCGTACCGCTAGCCA
GGAAGAGTTTGTAGAAACGCAAAAAGGCCATCCGTCAGGATGGCCTTCTGCTTAGTTTGATGCCTGGCAG
TTTATGGCGGGCGTCCTGCCCGCCACCCTCCGGGCCGTTGCTTCACAACGTTCAAATCCGCTCCCGGCGG
ATTTGTCCTACTCAGGAGAGCGTTCACCGACAAACAACAGATAAAACGAAAGGCCCAGTCTTCCGACTGA
GCCTTTCGTTTTATTTGATGCCTGGCAGTTCCCTACTCTCGCG
