>Addgene plasmid #83168 | Hs.KRAS4a G12D | addgene partial sequence | sequence record 159215 | M13pUC-Fwd 5'-CCCAGTCACGACGTTGTAAAACG-3'
AATTCGAGCTCGGTCCGAGGATCCGAAATAATGATTTTATTTTGACTGATAGTGACCTGTTCGTTGCAAC
AAATTGATAAGCAATGCTTTTTTATAATGCCAACTTTGTACAAAAAAGTTGGCACCATGACTGAATATAA
ACTTGTGGTAGTTGGAGCTGATGGCGTAGGCAAGAGTGCCTTGACGATACAGCTAATTCAGAATCATTTT
GTGGACGAATATGATCCAACAATAGAGGATTCCTACAGGAAGCAAGTAGTAATTGATGGAGAAACCTGTC
TCTTGGATATTCTCGACACAGCAGGTCAAGAGGAGTACAGTGCAATGAGGGACCAGTACATGAGGACTGG
GGAGGGCTTTCTTTGTGTATTTGCCATAAATAATACTAAATCATTTGAAGATATTCACCATTATAGAGAA
CAAATTAAAAGAGTTAAGGACTCTGAAGATGTACCTATGGTCCTAGTAGGAAATAAATGTGATTTGCCTT
CCAGAACAGTAGACACAAAACAGGCTCAGGACTTAGCAAGAAGTTATGGAATTCCTTTTATTGAAACATC
AGCAAAGACAAGACAGAGAGTGGAGGATGCTTTTTATACATTGGTGAGAGAGATCCGACAATACAGATTG
AAAAAAATCAGCAAAGAAGAAAAGACTCCTGGCTGTGTGAAAATTAAAAAATGCATTATAATGTAATCAA
CTTTCTTGTACAAAGTTGGCATTATAGGAAAGCATTGCTTATCAATTTGTTGCAACGAACAGGTCACTAT
CAGTCAAAATAAAATCATTATTTGCATGCAAGCTTAGATCCTCTAGACCAGCCAGGACAGAAATGCCTCG
ACTTCGCTGCTACC
